>Addgene plasmid #40041 | pEGFP-C1 hSlp4-a V21A | addgene partial sequence | sequence record 54518 | EGFP-C
TCCGGACTCAGATCTATGTCGGAGTTACTGGACCTTTCTTTTCTGTCTGAGGAGGAAAAGGATTTGATTC
TCAGTGCTCTACAGCGAGATGAAGAGGTCCGGAAAGCAGATGAGAAAAGGATTAGGCGACTAAAGAATGA
GTTACTGGAGATAAAAAGGAAAGGGGCCAAGAGGGGCAGCCAACACTACAGTGATCGGACCTGTGCCCGG
TGCCAGGAGAGCCTGGGCCGTTTGAGTCCCAAAACCAATACTTGTCGGGGTTGTAATCACCTGGTGTGTC
GGGACTGCCGCATACAGGAAAGCAATGGTACCTGGAGGTGCAAGGTGTGCGCCAAGGAAATAGAGTTGAA
GAAAGCAACTGGGGACTGGTTTTATGACCAGAAAGTGAATCGCTTTGCTTACCGCACAGGTAGTGAGATA
ATCAGGATGTCCCTGCGCCACAAACCTGCAGTGAGTAAAAGAGAGACAGTGGGACAGTCCCTCCTTCATC
AGACACAGATGGGTGACATCTGGCCAGGAAGAAAGATCATTCAGGAGCGGCAGAAGGAGCCCAGTGTGCT
ATTTGAAGTGCCAAAGCTGAAAAGTGGAAAGAGTGCATTGGAAGCTGAGAGTGAGAGTCTGGATAGCTTC
ACAGCTGACTCGGATAGCACCTCCAGGAGAGACTCTCTGGATAAATCTGGCCTCTTTCCAGAATGGAAGA
AGATGTCTGCTCCCAAATCTCAAGTAGAAAA
