[The description below was written by a language model from this plasmid's Addgene catalogue record.]
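Description:
pEGFP-C1 hSlp4-a V21A is a mammalian expression plasmid built on the Clontech pEGFP-C1 backbone (about 4.7 kb), giving a total size of roughly 6.7 kb. It is maintained as a high-copy plasmid in E. coli under kanamycin selection. It also carries a neomycin resistance marker, so transfected mammalian cells can be selected with G418, for example to derive stable lines. No feature table accompanies the record, so elements such as the replication origin and polyadenylation signals are not individually documented here.

The payload is the human SYTL4 coding sequence, which encodes synaptotagmin-like protein 4-a (Slp4-a, also known as granuphilin). This roughly 2 kb insert was placed between the EcoRI and BamHI sites of the multiple cloning site, and both sites are retained. The insert derives in part from a commercial cDNA clone. In the C1 configuration the insert sits downstream of EGFP, so the CMV promoter drives constitutive expression of a fusion protein with EGFP at the N terminus of Slp4-a. The insert carries a point mutation changing valine 21 to alanine. The record does not state the functional consequence of this substitution.

The associated publication concerns the role of synaptotagmin-like proteins in forming a single apical membrane domain in epithelial cells. The construct is therefore suited to expressing a fluorescently tagged Slp4-a mutant in cultured mammalian cells. This allows its localisation to be visualised and its behaviour compared with the wild-type protein in studies of epithelial polarity and membrane trafficking.
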