Addgene plasmid #40041: pEGFP-C1 hSlp4-a V21A
Depositing lab: Fernando Martin-Belmonte. Depositing organization: Centro de Biologia Molecular Severo Ochoa. Publication: Synaptotagmin-like proteins control the formation of a single apical membrane domain in epithelial cells. Galvez-Santisteban M, Rodriguez-Fraticelli AE, Bryant DM, Vergarajauregui S, Yasuda T, Banon-Rodriguez I, Bernascone I, Datta A, Spivak N, Young K, Slim CL, Brakeman PR, Fukuda M, Mostov KE, Martin-Belmonte F. Nat Cell Biol. 2012 Jul 22. doi: 10.1038/ncb2541. PubMed 22820376.
Backbone
  Vector backbone: pEGFP-C1
  Backbone manufacturer: Clontech
  Backbone size w/o insert (bp): 4700
  Total vector size (bp): 6700
  Vector type: Mammalian Expression
  Selectable markers: Neomycin (select with G418)
Growth in bacteria
  Bacterial resistance: Kanamycin, 50 μg/mL
  Growth temperature: 37°C
  Growth strain: DH5alpha
  Copy number: High Copy
Gene/Insert
  Gene/Insert name: hSlp4-a V21A (alt names: Synaptotagmin-like protein 4-a; Slp4-a V21A; Granuphilin)
  Species: H. sapiens (human)
  Insert size (bp): 2025
  Mutation: Valine 21 to Alanine
  GenBank ID: NM_080737
  Entrez Gene: SYTL4 (a.k.a. SLP4)
  Promoter: CMV promoter
  Tag / fusion protein: EGFP (N terminal on backbone)
  Cloning method: Restriction Enzyme; 5′ cloning site EcoRI (not destroyed); 3′ cloning site BamHI (not destroyed)
  Sequencing primers: 5′ CATGGTCCTGCTGGAGTTCG; 3′ GATGAGTTTGGACAAACCACAAC
Resource information
  A portion of this plasmid was derived from a plasmid made by: Open Biosystems cDNA clone
Terms and licenses: Academic/Nonprofit Terms; Industry Terms: Not Available to Industry
How to cite: pEGFP-C1 hSlp4-a V21A was a gift from Fernando Martin-Belmonte (Addgene plasmid # 40041 ; http://n2t.net/addgene:40041 ; RRID:Addgene_40041)
